Addgene plasmid #37699: pUASP YFP Rab7 WT
Depositing lab: Matthew Scott. Depositing organization: Stanford University. Publication: Thirty-one flavors of Drosophila rab proteins. Zhang J, Schulze KL, Hiesinger PR, Suyama K, Wang S, Fish M, Acar M, Hoskins RA, Bellen HJ, Scott MP. Genetics. 2007 Jun;176(2):1307-22. Epub 2007 Apr 3. 10.1534/genetics.106.066761 PubMed 17409086.
Backbone
  Vector backbone: pUASP
  Backbone size w/o insert (bp): 9939
  Vector type: Insect Expression ; Drosophila
Growth in bacteria
  Bacterial resistance: Ampicillin, 100 μg/mL
  Growth temperature: 37°C
  Growth strain: Top10
  Copy number: Unknown
Gene/Insert
  Gene/Insert name: Rab7
  Species: D. melanogaster (fly)
  Entrez Gene: Rab7 (a.k.a. Dmel_CG5915, AAF56218, CG5915, DRAB7, DRab7, Dm Rab7, DmRab7, Dmel\CG5915, Drab7, O76742, RAB7, Rab-7, Rab-r7, Rab7A, dRab7, drab7, rab7)
  Promoter: GAL4
  Tag / fusion protein: YFP (N terminal on backbone)
  Cloning method: Gateway Cloning
  Sequencing primers: 5′ EGFP-C; 3′ pUASp-3 5'-AGGTTTAACCAGGGGATGCT
Terms and licenses: Academic/Nonprofit Terms; Industry Terms: Not Available to Industry
How to cite: pUASP YFP Rab7 WT was a gift from Matthew Scott (Addgene plasmid # 37699 ; http://n2t.net/addgene:37699 ; RRID:Addgene_37699)
