[The description below was written by a language model from this plasmid's Addgene catalogue record.]
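Description:
pUASP YFP Rab7 WT is a Drosophila expression plasmid built on the pUASP backbone (recorded as about 9.9 kb without insert), a vector family designed for GAL4-responsive transgene expression in flies. It is propagated in E. coli under ampicillin selection; the copy number is listed as unknown, and the record gives no feature table, so the bacterial origin, any fly transformation marker and any transposon ends are not documented here.

The insert is the wild-type coding sequence of Drosophila melanogaster Rab7 (CG5915), a small GTPase of the Rab family generally associated with late endosomal and lysosomal trafficking. It was introduced by Gateway recombination, placing it downstream of and in frame with a YFP carried on the backbone, so the product is an N-terminally YFP-tagged Rab7. N-terminal tagging is the usual choice for Rab proteins because their C-terminal end is needed for lipid modification and membrane attachment. The promoter field is given as "GAL4", which in the context of a UAS vector means that transcription depends on GAL4 binding to upstream activating sequences. The fusion is therefore silent unless a GAL4 driver is present, and its expression pattern is set by the tissue and timing of that driver.

The "WT" designation marks this as the unmutated form. The associated publication concerns the Drosophila Rab protein family as a whole, suggesting that this plasmid belongs to a broader set of tagged Rab constructs. Typical uses would be generating transgenic flies or GAL4-dependent expression to visualise Rab7-positive compartments by fluorescence and to study membrane trafficking in chosen tissues.
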