>Addgene plasmid #37699 | pUASP YFP Rab7 WT | addgene partial sequence | sequence record 65081 | EGFP-C 5'-CATGGTCCTGCTGGAGTTCGTG-3'
TCTCGGCATGGACGAGCTGTACAAGTCCGGACTCAGATCTCGAGCTCAAGCTTCGAATTCTGCAGTCGAC
GGTACCGCGGGCCCGGGATCATCAACAAGTTTGTACAAAAAAGCAGGCTTAATGTCCGGACGTAAGAAAT
CCCTACTGAAAGTCATCATTCTGGGCGACAGCAGTGTGGGCAAGACCTCTCTGATGAATCAGTATGTAAA
CAAACGCTTCTCCAACCAATACAAAGCCACGATCGGAGCTGATTTCTGCACGAAAGAGGTGGTGGTCAAC
GACCGAGTGGTCACAATGCAGATCTGGGACACTGCTGGTCAGGAACGCTTCCAGTCGCTTGGAGTGGCGT
TTTACCGCGGAGCCGACTGCTGCGTGCTTGTCTACGATGTGACGGCGCCGAACTCGTTCAAGAATCTCGA
CTCCTGGCGCGACGAGTTCCTCATACAGGCCAGTCCACGAGACCCCGATCACTTCCCCTTCGTTGTGTTG
GGCAATAAGGTGGATTTGGACAACCGCCAGGTGTCCACGCGTCGAGCGCAGCAATGGTGCCAATCTAAGA
ACGATATACCCTACTACGAAACGTCCGCCAAGGAGGGCATCAACGTGGAGATGGCGTTTCAAGTTATAGC
CAAGAATGCGTTAGAGTTGGAGGCGGAGGCTGAAGTTATCAACGATTTCCCCGATCAGATTACCTTGGGC
TCGCAAAACAATCGTCCTGGCAATCCTGACAACTGTCAGTGCTAAAACCCAGCTTTCTTGTACAAAGTGG
TTGATGATCCTCTAGAGTCGACCTCGAACGTTAACGTTAACGTAACGTTAACTCGAGGAGCTTGATAACA
TTATACCTAAACCCATGGTCAAGAGTAAACATTTCTGCCTTTGAAGTTGAGAACACAATTAAGCATCCCC
TGGTTAAACCTGACATTC
